Addgene plasmid #201631: LENTICRISPR-UCK1_sgRNA2
Purpose: CRISPR/Cas9-mediated gene knock-out
Depositing lab: Alexis Jourdain & Vamsi Mootha. Depositing organization: Broad Institute. Publication: Salvage of ribose from uridine or RNA supports glycolysis in nutrient-limited conditions. Skinner OS, Blanco-Fernandez J, Goodman RP, Kawakami A, Shen H, Kemeny LV, Joesch-Cohen L, Rees MG, Roth JA, Fisher DE, Mootha VK, Jourdain AA. Nat Metab. 2023 May;5(5):765-776. doi: 10.1038/s42255-023-00774-2. Epub 2023 May 17. PubMed 37198474.
Backbone
  Vector backbone: lentiCRISPR v2
  Backbone manufacturer: Feng Zhang, Addgene #52961
  Vector type: Lentiviral, CRISPR
  Selectable markers: Puromycin
Growth in bacteria
  Bacterial resistance: Ampicillin, 100 μg/mL
  Growth temperature: 37°C
  Growth strain: NEB Stable
  Copy number: High Copy
Gene/Insert
  Gene/Insert name: UCK1
  gRNA/shRNA sequence: CCGCTCACCCCTATCAGGAA
  Species: H. sapiens (human)
  Entrez Gene: UCK1 (a.k.a. URK1)
  Cloning method: Restriction Enzyme; 5′ cloning site BsmBI (unknown if destroyed); 3′ cloning site BsmBI (unknown if destroyed)
Terms and licenses: Academic/Nonprofit Terms; Industry Terms: Not Available to Industry
How to cite: LENTICRISPR-UCK1_sgRNA2 was a gift from Alexis Jourdain & Vamsi Mootha (Addgene plasmid # 201631 ; http://n2t.net/addgene:201631 ; RRID:Addgene_201631)
