[The description below was written by a language model from this plasmid's Addgene catalogue record and pLannotate feature annotations shown in this document.]
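Description:
LENTICRISPR-UCK1_sgRNA2 is a lentiviral CRISPR/Cas9 knock-out plasmid built on the lentiCRISPR v2 backbone, carrying a single guide RNA directed against human UCK1 (also known as URK1). The guide was cloned into the backbone's BsmBI sites, placing it between the human U6 RNA polymerase III promoter and the Streptococcus pyogenes gRNA scaffold. In bacteria the roughly 13 kb plasmid replicates from a high-copy ColE1/pUC-type origin and is selected with ampicillin through the AmpR β-lactamase gene. An f1 origin is also present.

The transfer cassette is a self-inactivating HIV-1 design. A CMV enhancer/promoter sits upstream of the truncated 5' LTR and would drive genomic RNA production in packaging cells. It is followed by the Ψ packaging signal, RRE for Rev-dependent nuclear export, and cPPT/CTS, and the cassette ends in a ΔU3 3' LTR with a downstream bGH polyadenylation signal. Within the provirus, the U6-sgRNA unit is followed by an EF-1α core promoter driving S. pyogenes Cas9. The puromycin N-acetyltransferase coding sequence lies downstream of Cas9 with no separate promoter annotated, so it is presumably co-expressed from the same transcript, although the linking element is not annotated in the feature table. A WPRE follows to enhance transcript expression. Outside the LTRs, the backbone carries an SV40/EM7-driven BleoR cassette, which is not listed as a selectable marker for this construct.

One vector therefore delivers both nuclease and guide, and transduced mammalian cells can be selected with puromycin. The stated purpose is CRISPR/Cas9-mediated gene knock-out, here of UCK1. The name indicates it is the second UCK1-targeting guide in a set.
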