Features (pLannotate 1.2.2; 33 found; start..end, strand, type, name):
    217..397     +  LTR            5' LTR (truncated): truncated 5' long terminal repeat (LTR) from HIV-1
    444..569     +  misc_feature   HIV-1 Ψ: packaging signal of human immunodeficiency virus type 1
    553..916     +  CDS            HIV-1 gag (fragment): gag protein from human immunodeficiency virus 1; gag
   1062..1295    +  misc_feature   RRE: The Rev response element (RRE) of HIV-1 allows for Rev-dependent mRNA export from the nucleus to the cytoplasm.
   1672..1772    +  CDS            Rev (fragment): human immunodeficiency virus 1 (HIV-1) Rev protein; rev; enhances nuclear export of unspliced and incompletely spliced viral mRNAs
   1822..1939    +  misc_feature   cPPT/CTS: central polypurine tract and central termination sequence of HIV-1
   1990..2230    +  promoter       U6 promoter: RNA polymerase III promoter for human U6 snRNA
   2260..2335    +  misc_RNA       gRNA scaffold: guide RNA scaffold for the Streptococcus pyogenes CRISPR/Cas9 system
   2353..2371    +  CDS            small t antigen (fragment): SV40 (simian virus 40) small t antigen
   2397..2608    +  promoter       EF-1α core promoter: core promoter for human elongation factor EF-1α
   2633..6736    +  CDS            Cas9: Cas9 (Csn1) endonuclease from the Streptococcus pyogenes Type II CRISPR/Cas system generates RNA-guided double strand breaks in DNA
   6874..7471    +  CDS            PuroR (fragment): puromycin N-acetyltransferase; pac from Streptomyces; confers resistance to puromycin
   7487..8075    +  misc_feature   WPRE: woodchuck hepatitis virus posttranscriptional regulatory element
   8126..8145    +  misc_feature   cPPT/CTS (fragment): central polypurine tract and central termination sequence of HIV-1
   8147..8380    +  LTR            3' LTR (ΔU3): self-inactivating 3' long terminal repeat (LTR) from HIV-1
   8412..8636    +  polyA_signal   bGH poly(A) signal: bovine growth hormone polyadenylation signal
   8640..8661    +  promoter       SV40 promoter (fragment): SV40 enhancer and early promoter
   8682..9110    +  rep_origin     f1 ori (sequence partly withheld): f1 bacteriophage origin of replication; arrow indicates direction of (+) strand synthesis
   9124..9453    +  promoter       SV40 promoter: SV40 enhancer and early promoter
   9501..9548    +  promoter       EM7 promoter: synthetic bacterial promoter&nbsp
   9567..9941    +  CDS            BleoR: antibiotic-binding protein; Sh ble from Streptoalloteichus hindustanus; confers resistance to bleomycin, phleomycin, and Zeocin™
   9951..10076   +  CDS            ble (fragment): BLE_KLEPN - Experimental evidence at protein level: Swiss-Prot protein existence level 1. Binding protein with a strong affinity to the bleomycin family of antibiotics. Binds to CL990; an antimitotic-antibiotic compound. From Klebsiella pneumoniae.
  10071..10192   +  polyA_signal   SV40 poly(A) signal: SV40 polyadenylation signal
  10263..10285   -  protein_bind   lac operator (fragment): The lac repressor binds to the lac operator to inhibit transcription in E. coli. This inhibition can be relieved by adding lactose or isopropyl-β-D-thiogalactopyranoside (IPTG). lac repressor encoded by lacI
  10289..10319   -  promoter       lac promoter: promoter for the E. coli lac operon
  10334..10355   -  protein_bind   CAP binding site: CAP binding activates transcription in the presence of cAMP. E. coli catabolite activator protein
  10368..10460   -  CDS            lacI (fragment): lac repressor; lacI; The lac repressor binds to the lac operator to inhibit transcription in E. coli. This inhibition can be relieved by adding lactose or isopropyl-β-D-thiogalactopyranoside (IPTG).
  10643..11231   -  rep_origin     ori: high-copy-number ColE1/pMB1/pBR322/pUC origin of replication
  11402..12262   -  CDS            AmpR: β-lactamase; bla; confers resistance to ampicillin, carbenicillin, and related antibiotics
  12263..12367   -  promoter       AmpR promoter: bla
  12426..12478   -  misc_feature   bom (fragment): basis of mobility region from pBR322
  12633..13012   +  enhancer       CMV enhancer: human cytomegalovirus immediate early enhancer
  13013..199     +  promoter       CMV promoter (across the origin): human cytomegalovirus (CMV) immediate early promoter
>Addgene plasmid #201631 | LENTICRISPR-UCK1_sgRNA2 | addgene full sequence | sequence record 396635 | Addgene NGS Result
TGATGCGGTTTTGGCAGTACATCAATGGGCGTGGATAGCGGTTTGACTCACGGGGATTTCCAAGTCTCCA
CCCCATTGACGTCAATGGGAGTTTGTTTTGGCACCAAAATCAACGGGACTTTCCAAAATGTCGTAACAAC
TCCGCCCCATTGACGCAAATGGGCGGTAGGCGTGTACGGTGGGAGGTCTATATAAGCAGCGCGTTTTGCC
TGTACTGGGTCTCTCTGGTTAGACCAGATCTGAGCCTGGGAGCTCTCTGGCTAACTAGGGAACCCACTGC
TTAAGCCTCAATAAAGCTTGCCTTGAGTGCTTCAAGTAGTGTGTGCCCGTCTGTTGTGTGACTCTGGTAA
CTAGAGATCCCTCAGACCCTTTTAGTCAGTGTGGAAAATCTCTAGCAGTGGCGCCCGAACAGGGACTTGA
AAGCGAAAGGGAAACCAGAGGAGCTCTCTCGACGCAGGACTCGGCTTGCTGAAGCGCGCACGGCAAGAGG
CGAGGGGCGGCGACTGGTGAGTACGCCAAAAATTTTGACTAGCGGAGGCTAGAAGGAGAGAGATGGGTGC
GAGAGCGTCAGTATTAAGCGGGGGAGAATTAGATCGCGATGGGAAAAAATTCGGTTAAGGCCAGGGGGAA
AGAAAAAATATAAATTAAAACATATAGTATGGGCAAGCAGGGAGCTAGAACGATTCGCAGTTAATCCTGG
CCTGTTAGAAACATCAGAAGGCTGTAGACAAATACTGGGACAGCTACAACCATCCCTTCAGACAGGATCA
GAAGAACTTAGATCATTATATAATACAGTAGCAACCCTCTATTGTGTGCATCAAAGGATAGAGATAAAAG
ACACCAAGGAAGCTTTAGACAAGATAGAGGAAGAGCAAAACAAAAGTAAGACCACCGCACAGCAAGCGGC
CGCTGATCTTCAGACCTGGAGGAGGAGATATGAGGGACAATTGGAGAAGTGAATTATATAAATATAAAGT
AGTAAAAATTGAACCATTAGGAGTAGCACCCACCAAGGCAAAGAGAAGAGTGGTGCAGAGAGAAAAAAGA
GCAGTGGGAATAGGAGCTTTGTTCCTTGGGTTCTTGGGAGCAGCAGGAAGCACTATGGGCGCAGCGTCAA
TGACGCTGACGGTACAGGCCAGACAATTATTGTCTGGTATAGTGCAGCAGCAGAACAATTTGCTGAGGGC
TATTGAGGCGCAACAGCATCTGTTGCAACTCACAGTCTGGGGCATCAAGCAGCTCCAGGCAAGAATCCTG
GCTGTGGAAAGATACCTAAAGGATCAACAGCTCCTGGGGATTTGGGGTTGCTCTGGAAAACTCATTTGCA
CCACTGCTGTGCCTTGGAATGCTAGTTGGAGTAATAAATCTCTGGAACAGATTTGGAATCACACGACCTG
GATGGAGTGGGACAGAGAAATTAACAATTACACAAGCTTAATACACTCCTTAATTGAAGAATCGCAAAAC
CAGCAAGAAAAGAATGAACAAGAATTATTGGAATTAGATAAATGGGCAAGTTTGTGGAATTGGTTTAACA
TAACAAATTGGCTGTGGTATATAAAATTATTCATAATGATAGTAGGAGGCTTGGTAGGTTTAAGAATAGT
TTTTGCTGTACTTTCTATAGTGAATAGAGTTAGGCAGGGATATTCACCATTATCGTTTCAGACCCACCTC
CCAACCCCGAGGGGACCCGACAGGCCCGAAGGAATAGAAGAAGAAGGTGGAGAGAGAGACAGAGACAGAT
CCATTCGATTAGTGAACGGATCGGCACTGCGTGCGCCAATTCTGCAGACAAATGGCAGTATTCATCCACA
ATTTTAAAAGAAAAGGGGGGATTGGGGGGTACAGTGCAGGGGAAAGAATAGTAGACATAATAGCAACAGA
CATACAAACTAAAGAATTACAAAAACAAATTACAAAAATTCAAAATTTTCGGGTTTATTACAGGGACAGC
AGAGATCCAGTTTGGTTAATTAAGGTACCGAGGGCCTATTTCCCATGATTCCTTCATATTTGCATATACG
ATACAAGGCTGTTAGAGAGATAATTAGAATTAATTTGACTGTAAACACAAAGATATTAGTACAAAATACG
TGACGTAGAAAGTAATAATTTCTTGGGTAGTTTGCAGTTTTAAAATTATGTTTTAAAATGGACTATCATA
TGCTTACCGTAACTTGAAAGTATTTCGATTTCTTGGCTTTATATATCTTGTGGAAAGGACGAAACACCGC
CGCTCACCCCTATCAGGAAGTTTTAGAGCTAGAAATAGCAAGTTAAAATAAGGCTAGTCCGTTATCAACT
TGAAAAAGTGGCACCGAGTCGGTGCTTTTTTGAATTCGCTAGCTAGGTCTTGAAAGGAGTGGGAATTGGC
TCCGGTGCCCGTCAGTGGGCAGAGCGCACATCGCCCACAGTCCCCGAGAAGTTGGGGGGAGGGGTCGGCA
ATTGATCCGGTGCCTAGAGAAGGTGGCGCGGGGTAAACTGGGAAAGTGATGTCGTGTACTGGCTCCGCCT
TTTTCCCGAGGGTGGGGGAGAACCGTATATAAGTGCAGTAGTCGCCGTGAACGTTCTTTTTCGCAACGGG
TTTGCCGCCAGAACACAGGACCGGTTCTAGAGCGCTGCCACCATGGACAAGAAGTACAGCATCGGCCTGG
ACATCGGCACCAACTCTGTGGGCTGGGCCGTGATCACCGACGAGTACAAGGTGCCCAGCAAGAAATTCAA
GGTGCTGGGCAACACCGACCGGCACAGCATCAAGAAGAACCTGATCGGAGCCCTGCTGTTCGACAGCGGC
GAAACAGCCGAGGCCACCCGGCTGAAGAGAACCGCCAGAAGAAGATACACCAGACGGAAGAACCGGATCT
GCTATCTGCAAGAGATCTTCAGCAACGAGATGGCCAAGGTGGACGACAGCTTCTTCCACAGACTGGAAGA
GTCCTTCCTGGTGGAAGAGGATAAGAAGCACGAGCGGCACCCCATCTTCGGCAACATCGTGGACGAGGTG
GCCTACCACGAGAAGTACCCCACCATCTACCACCTGAGAAAGAAACTGGTGGACAGCACCGACAAGGCCG
ACCTGCGGCTGATCTATCTGGCCCTGGCCCACATGATCAAGTTCCGGGGCCACTTCCTGATCGAGGGCGA
CCTGAACCCCGACAACAGCGACGTGGACAAGCTGTTCATCCAGCTGGTGCAGACCTACAACCAGCTGTTC
GAGGAAAACCCCATCAACGCCAGCGGCGTGGACGCCAAGGCCATCCTGTCTGCCAGACTGAGCAAGAGCA
GACGGCTGGAAAATCTGATCGCCCAGCTGCCCGGCGAGAAGAAGAATGGCCTGTTCGGAAACCTGATTGC
CCTGAGCCTGGGCCTGACCCCCAACTTCAAGAGCAACTTCGACCTGGCCGAGGATGCCAAACTGCAGCTG
AGCAAGGACACCTACGACGACGACCTGGACAACCTGCTGGCCCAGATCGGCGACCAGTACGCCGACCTGT
TTCTGGCCGCCAAGAACCTGTCCGACGCCATCCTGCTGAGCGACATCCTGAGAGTGAACACCGAGATCAC
CAAGGCCCCCCTGAGCGCCTCTATGATCAAGAGATACGACGAGCACCACCAGGACCTGACCCTGCTGAAA
GCTCTCGTGCGGCAGCAGCTGCCTGAGAAGTACAAAGAGATTTTCTTCGACCAGAGCAAGAACGGCTACG
CCGGCTACATTGACGGCGGAGCCAGCCAGGAAGAGTTCTACAAGTTCATCAAGCCCATCCTGGAAAAGAT
GGACGGCACCGAGGAACTGCTCGTGAAGCTGAACAGAGAGGACCTGCTGCGGAAGCAGCGGACCTTCGAC
AACGGCAGCATCCCCCACCAGATCCACCTGGGAGAGCTGCACGCCATTCTGCGGCGGCAGGAAGATTTTT
ACCCATTCCTGAAGGACAACCGGGAAAAGATCGAGAAGATCCTGACCTTCCGCATCCCCTACTACGTGGG
CCCTCTGGCCAGGGGAAACAGCAGATTCGCCTGGATGACCAGAAAGAGCGAGGAAACCATCACCCCCTGG
AACTTCGAGGAAGTGGTGGACAAGGGCGCTTCCGCCCAGAGCTTCATCGAGCGGATGACCAACTTCGATA
AGAACCTGCCCAACGAGAAGGTGCTGCCCAAGCACAGCCTGCTGTACGAGTACTTCACCGTGTATAACGA
GCTGACCAAAGTGAAATACGTGACCGAGGGAATGAGAAAGCCCGCCTTCCTGAGCGGCGAGCAGAAAAAG
GCCATCGTGGACCTGCTGTTCAAGACCAACCGGAAAGTGACCGTGAAGCAGCTGAAAGAGGACTACTTCA
AGAAAATCGAGTGCTTCGACTCCGTGGAAATCTCCGGCGTGGAAGATCGGTTCAACGCCTCCCTGGGCAC
ATACCACGATCTGCTGAAAATTATCAAGGACAAGGACTTCCTGGACAATGAGGAAAACGAGGACATTCTG
GAAGATATCGTGCTGACCCTGACACTGTTTGAGGACAGAGAGATGATCGAGGAACGGCTGAAAACCTATG
CCCACCTGTTCGACGACAAAGTGATGAAGCAGCTGAAGCGGCGGAGATACACCGGCTGGGGCAGGCTGAG
CCGGAAGCTGATCAACGGCATCCGGGACAAGCAGTCCGGCAAGACAATCCTGGATTTCCTGAAGTCCGAC
GGCTTCGCCAACAGAAACTTCATGCAGCTGATCCACGACGACAGCCTGACCTTTAAAGAGGACATCCAGA
AAGCCCAGGTGTCCGGCCAGGGCGATAGCCTGCACGAGCACATTGCCAATCTGGCCGGCAGCCCCGCCAT
TAAGAAGGGCATCCTGCAGACAGTGAAGGTGGTGGACGAGCTCGTGAAAGTGATGGGCCGGCACAAGCCC
GAGAACATCGTGATCGAAATGGCCAGAGAGAACCAGACCACCCAGAAGGGACAGAAGAACAGCCGCGAGA
GAATGAAGCGGATCGAAGAGGGCATCAAAGAGCTGGGCAGCCAGATCCTGAAAGAACACCCCGTGGAAAA
CACCCAGCTGCAGAACGAGAAGCTGTACCTGTACTACCTGCAGAATGGGCGGGATATGTACGTGGACCAG
GAACTGGACATCAACCGGCTGTCCGACTACGATGTGGACCATATCGTGCCTCAGAGCTTTCTGAAGGACG
ACTCCATCGACAACAAGGTGCTGACCAGAAGCGACAAGAACCGGGGCAAGAGCGACAACGTGCCCTCCGA
AGAGGTCGTGAAGAAGATGAAGAACTACTGGCGGCAGCTGCTGAACGCCAAGCTGATTACCCAGAGAAAG
TTCGACAATCTGACCAAGGCCGAGAGAGGCGGCCTGAGCGAACTGGATAAGGCCGGCTTCATCAAGAGAC
AGCTGGTGGAAACCCGGCAGATCACAAAGCACGTGGCACAGATCCTGGACTCCCGGATGAACACTAAGTA
CGACGAGAATGACAAGCTGATCCGGGAAGTGAAAGTGATCACCCTGAAGTCCAAGCTGGTGTCCGATTTC
CGGAAGGATTTCCAGTTTTACAAAGTGCGCGAGATCAACAACTACCACCACGCCCACGACGCCTACCTGA
ACGCCGTCGTGGGAACCGCCCTGATCAAAAAGTACCCTAAGCTGGAAAGCGAGTTCGTGTACGGCGACTA
CAAGGTGTACGACGTGCGGAAGATGATCGCCAAGAGCGAGCAGGAAATCGGCAAGGCTACCGCCAAGTAC
TTCTTCTACAGCAACATCATGAACTTTTTCAAGACCGAGATTACCCTGGCCAACGGCGAGATCCGGAAGC
GGCCTCTGATCGAGACAAACGGCGAAACCGGGGAGATCGTGTGGGATAAGGGCCGGGATTTTGCCACCGT
GCGGAAAGTGCTGAGCATGCCCCAAGTGAATATCGTGAAAAAGACCGAGGTGCAGACAGGCGGCTTCAGC
AAAGAGTCTATCCTGCCCAAGAGGAACAGCGATAAGCTGATCGCCAGAAAGAAGGACTGGGACCCTAAGA
AGTACGGCGGCTTCGACAGCCCCACCGTGGCCTATTCTGTGCTGGTGGTGGCCAAAGTGGAAAAGGGCAA
GTCCAAGAAACTGAAGAGTGTGAAAGAGCTGCTGGGGATCACCATCATGGAAAGAAGCAGCTTCGAGAAG
AATCCCATCGACTTTCTGGAAGCCAAGGGCTACAAAGAAGTGAAAAAGGACCTGATCATCAAGCTGCCTA
AGTACTCCCTGTTCGAGCTGGAAAACGGCCGGAAGAGAATGCTGGCCTCTGCCGGCGAACTGCAGAAGGG
AAACGAACTGGCCCTGCCCTCCAAATATGTGAACTTCCTGTACCTGGCCAGCCACTATGAGAAGCTGAAG
GGCTCCCCCGAGGATAATGAGCAGAAACAGCTGTTTGTGGAACAGCACAAGCACTACCTGGACGAGATCA
TCGAGCAGATCAGCGAGTTCTCCAAGAGAGTGATCCTGGCCGACGCTAATCTGGACAAAGTGCTGTCCGC
CTACAACAAGCACCGGGATAAGCCCATCAGAGAGCAGGCCGAGAATATCATCCACCTGTTTACCCTGACC
AATCTGGGAGCCCCTGCCGCCTTCAAGTACTTTGACACCACCATCGACCGGAAGAGGTACACCAGCACCA
AAGAGGTGCTGGACGCCACCCTGATCCACCAGAGCATCACCGGCCTGTACGAGACACGGATCGACCTGTC
TCAGCTGGGAGGCGACAAGCGACCTGCCGCCACAAAGAAGGCTGGACAGGCTAAGAAGAAGAAAGATTAC
AAAGACGATGACGATAAGGGATCCGGCGCAACAAACTTCTCTCTGCTGAAACAAGCCGGAGATGTCGAAG
AGAATCCTGGACCGACCGAGTACAAGCCCACGGTGCGCCTCGCCACCCGCGACGACGTCCCCAGGGCCGT
ACGCACCCTCGCCGCCGCGTTCGCCGACTACCCCGCCACGCGCCACACCGTCGATCCGGACCGCCACATC
GAGCGGGTCACCGAGCTGCAAGAACTCTTCCTCACGCGCGTCGGGCTCGACATCGGCAAGGTGTGGGTCG
CGGACGACGGCGCCGCGGTGGCGGTCTGGACCACGCCGGAGAGCGTCGAAGCGGGGGCGGTGTTCGCCGA
GATCGGCCCGCGCATGGCCGAGTTGAGCGGTTCCCGGCTGGCCGCGCAGCAACAGATGGAAGGCCTCCTG
GCGCCGCACCGGCCCAAGGAGCCCGCGTGGTTCCTGGCCACCGTCGGAGTCTCGCCCGACCACCAGGGCA
AGGGTCTGGGCAGCGCCGTCGTGCTCCCCGGAGTGGAGGCGGCCGAGCGCGCCGGGGTGCCCGCCTTCCT
GGAGACCTCCGCGCCCCGCAACCTCCCCTTCTACGAGCGGCTCGGCTTCACCGTCACCGCCGACGTCGAG
GTGCCCGAAGGACCGCGCACCTGGTGCATGACCCGCAAGCCCGGTGCCTGAACGCGTTAAGTCGACAATC
AACCTCTGGATTACAAAATTTGTGAAAGATTGACTGGTATTCTTAACTATGTTGCTCCTTTTACGCTATG
TGGATACGCTGCTTTAATGCCTTTGTATCATGCTATTGCTTCCCGTATGGCTTTCATTTTCTCCTCCTTG
TATAAATCCTGGTTGCTGTCTCTTTATGAGGAGTTGTGGCCCGTTGTCAGGCAACGTGGCGTGGTGTGCA
CTGTGTTTGCTGACGCAACCCCCACTGGTTGGGGCATTGCCACCACCTGTCAGCTCCTTTCCGGGACTTT
CGCTTTCCCCCTCCCTATTGCCACGGCGGAACTCATCGCCGCCTGCCTTGCCCGCTGCTGGACAGGGGCT
CGGCTGTTGGGCACTGACAATTCCGTGGTGTTGTCGGGGAAATCATCGTCCTTTCCTTGGCTGCTCGCCT
GTGTTGCCACCTGGATTCTGCGCGGGACGTCCTTCTGCTACGTCCCTTCGGCCCTCAATCCAGCGGACCT
TCCTTCCCGCGGCCTGCTGCCGGCTCTGCGGCCTCTTCCGCGTCTTCGCCTTCGCCCTCAGACGAGTCGG
ATCTCCCTTTGGGCCGCCTCCCCGCGTCGACTTTAAGACCAATGACTTACAAGGCAGCTGTAGATCTTAG
CCACTTTTTAAAAGAAAAGGGGGGACTGGAAGGGCTAATTCACTCCCAACGAAGACAAGATCTGCTTTTT
GCTTGTACTGGGTCTCTCTGGTTAGACCAGATCTGAGCCTGGGAGCTCTCTGGCTAACTAGGGAACCCAC
TGCTTAAGCCTCAATAAAGCTTGCCTTGAGTGCTTCAAGTAGTGTGTGCCCGTCTGTTGTGTGACTCTGG
TAACTAGAGATCCCTCAGACCCTTTTAGTCAGTGTGGAAAATCTCTAGCAGGGCCCGTTTAAACCCGCTG
ATCAGCCTCGACTGTGCCTTCTAGTTGCCAGCCATCTGTTGTTTGCCCCTCCCCCGTGCCTTCCTTGACC
CTGGAAGGTGCCACTCCCACTGTCCTTTCCTAATAAAATGAGGAAATTGCATCGCATTGTCTGAGTAGGT
GTCATTCTATTCTGGGGGGTGGGGTGGGGCAGGACAGCAAGGGGGAGGATTGGGAAGACAATAGCAGGCA
TGCTGGGGATGCGGTGGGCTCTATGGCTTCTGAGGCGGAAAGAACCAGCTGGGGCTCTAGGGGGTATCCC
C
[124 nt withheld, positions 8682-8805]
C
[91 nt withheld, positions 8807-8897]
A
[49 nt withheld, positions 8899-8947]
CCTTTGACGTTGGAGTCCACGTTCTTT
[37 nt withheld, positions 8975-9011]
ACCCTATCTCGGTCTATTCTTTTGATTTATAAGGGATTTTGCCGATTTCGGCCTATTGGTTAAAAAATGA
GCTGATTTAACAAAAATTTAACGCGAATTAATTCTGTGGAATGTGTGTCAGTTAGGGTGTGGAAAGTCCC
CAGGCTCCCCAGCAGGCAGAAGTATGCAAAGCATGCATCTCAATTAGTCAGCAACCAGGTGTGGAAAGTC
CCCAGGCTCCCCAGCAGGCAGAAGTATGCAAAGCATGCATCTCAATTAGTCAGCAACCATAGTCCCGCCC
CTAACTCCGCCCATCCCGCCCCTAACTCCGCCCAGTTCCGCCCATTCTCCGCCCCATGGCTGACTAATTT
TTTTTATTTATGCAGAGGCCGAGGCCGCCTCTGCCTCTGAGCTATTCCAGAAGTAGTGAGGAGGCTTTTT
TGGAGGCCTAGGCTTTTGCAAAAAGCTCCCGGGAGCTTGTATATCCATTTTCGGATCTGATCAGCACGTG
TTGACAATTAATCATCGGCATAGTATATCGGCATAGTATAATACGACAAGGTGAGGAACTAAACCATGGC
CAAGTTGACCAGTGCCGTTCCGGTGCTCACCGCGCGCGACGTCGCCGGAGCGGTCGAGTTCTGGACCGAC
CGGCTCGGGTTCTCCCGGGACTTCGTGGAGGACGACTTCGCCGGTGTGGTCCGGGACGACGTGACCCTGT
TCATCAGCGCGGTCCAGGACCAGGTGGTGCCGGACAACACCCTGGCCTGGGTGTGGGTGCGCGGCCTGGA
CGAGCTGTACGCCGAGTGGTCGGAGGTCGTGTCCACGAACTTCCGGGACGCCTCCGGGCCGGCCATGACC
GAGATCGGCGAGCAGCCGTGGGGGCGGGAGTTCGCCCTGCGCGACCCGGCCGGCAACTGCGTGCACTTCG
TGGCCGAGGAGCAGGACTGACACGTGCTACGAGATTTCGATTCCACCGCCGCCTTCTATGAAAGGTTGGG
CTTCGGAATCGTTTTCCGGGACGCCGGCTGGATGATCCTCCAGCGCGGGGATCTCATGCTGGAGTTCTTC
GCCCACCCCAACTTGTTTATTGCAGCTTATAATGGTTACAAATAAAGCAATAGCATCACAAATTTCACAA
ATAAAGCATTTTTTTCACTGCATTCTAGTTGTGGTTTGTCCAAACTCATCAATGTATCTTATCATGTCTG
TATACCGTCGACCTCTAGCTAGAGCTTGGCGTAATCATGGTCATAGCTGTTTCCTGTGTGAAATTGTTAT
CCGCTCACAATTCCACACAACATACGAGCCGGAAGCATAAAGTGTAAAGCCTGGGGTGCCTAATGAGTGA
GCTAACTCACATTAATTGCGTTGCGCTCACTGCCCGCTTTCCAGTCGGGAAACCTGTCGTGCCAGCTGCA
TTAATGAATCGGCCAACGCGCGGGGAGAGGCGGTTTGCGTATTGGGCGCTCTTCCGCTTCCTCGCTCACT
GACTCGCTGCGCTCGGTCGTTCGGCTGCGGCGAGCGGTATCAGCTCACTCAAAGGCGGTAATACGGTTAT
CCACAGAATCAGGGGATAACGCAGGAAAGAACATGTGAGCAAAAGGCCAGCAAAAGGCCAGGAACCGTAA
AAAGGCCGCGTTGCTGGCGTTTTTCCATAGGCTCCGCCCCCCTGACGAGCATCACAAAAATCGACGCTCA
AGTCAGAGGTGGCGAAACCCGACAGGACTATAAAGATACCAGGCGTTTCCCCCTGGAAGCTCCCTCGTGC
GCTCTCCTGTTCCGACCCTGCCGCTTACCGGATACCTGTCCGCCTTTCTCCCTTCGGGAAGCGTGGCGCT
TTCTCATAGCTCACGCTGTAGGTATCTCAGTTCGGTGTAGGTCGTTCGCTCCAAGCTGGGCTGTGTGCAC
GAACCCCCCGTTCAGCCCGACCGCTGCGCCTTATCCGGTAACTATCGTCTTGAGTCCAACCCGGTAAGAC
ACGACTTATCGCCACTGGCAGCAGCCACTGGTAACAGGATTAGCAGAGCGAGGTATGTAGGCGGTGCTAC
AGAGTTCTTGAAGTGGTGGCCTAACTACGGCTACACTAGAAGAACAGTATTTGGTATCTGCGCTCTGCTG
AAGCCAGTTACCTTCGGAAAAAGAGTTGGTAGCTCTTGATCCGGCAAACAAACCACCGCTGGTAGCGGTG
GTTTTTTTGTTTGCAAGCAGCAGATTACGCGCAGAAAAAAAGGATCTCAAGAAGATCCTTTGATCTTTTC
TACGGGGTCTGACGCTCAGTGGAACGAAAACTCACGTTAAGGGATTTTGGTCATGAGATTATCAAAAAGG
ATCTTCACCTAGATCCTTTTAAATTAAAAATGAAGTTTTAAATCAATCTAAAGTATATATGAGTAAACTT
GGTCTGACAGTTACCAATGCTTAATCAGTGAGGCACCTATCTCAGCGATCTGTCTATTTCGTTCATCCAT
AGTTGCCTGACTCCCCGTCGTGTAGATAACTACGATACGGGAGGGCTTACCATCTGGCCCCAGTGCTGCA
ATGATACCGCGAGACCCACGCTCACCGGCTCCAGATTTATCAGCAATAAACCAGCCAGCCGGAAGGGCCG
AGCGCAGAAGTGGTCCTGCAACTTTATCCGCCTCCATCCAGTCTATTAATTGTTGCCGGGAAGCTAGAGT
AAGTAGTTCGCCAGTTAATAGTTTGCGCAACGTTGTTGCCATTGCTACAGGCATCGTGGTGTCACGCTCG
TCGTTTGGTATGGCTTCATTCAGCTCCGGTTCCCAACGATCAAGGCGAGTTACATGATCCCCCATGTTGT
GCAAAAAAGCGGTTAGCTCCTTCGGTCCTCCGATCGTTGTCAGAAGTAAGTTGGCCGCAGTGTTATCACT
CATGGTTATGGCAGCACTGCATAATTCTCTTACTGTCATGCCATCCGTAAGATGCTTTTCTGTGACTGGT
GAGTACTCAACCAAGTCATTCTGAGAATAGTGTATGCGGCGACCGAGTTGCTCTTGCCCGGCGTCAATAC
GGGATAATACCGCGCCACATAGCAGAACTTTAAAAGTGCTCATCATTGGAAAACGTTCTTCGGGGCGAAA
ACTCTCAAGGATCTTACCGCTGTTGAGATCCAGTTCGATGTAACCCACTCGTGCACCCAACTGATCTTCA
GCATCTTTTACTTTCACCAGCGTTTCTGGGTGAGCAAAAACAGGAAGGCAAAATGCCGCAAAAAAGGGAA
TAAGGGCGACACGGAAATGTTGAATACTCATACTCTTCCTTTTTCAATATTATTGAAGCATTTATCAGGG
TTATTGTCTCATGAGCGGATACATATTTGAATGTATTTAGAAAAATAAACAAATAGGGGTTCCGCGCACA
TTTCCCCGAAAAGTGCCACCTGACGTCGACGGATCGGGAGATCTCCCGATCCCCTATGGTGCACTCTCAG
TACAATCTGCTCTGATGCCGCATAGTTAAGCCAGTATCTGCTCCCTGCTTGTGTGTTGGAGGTCGCTGAG
TAGTGCGCGAGCAAAATTTAAGCTACAACAAGGCAAGGCTTGACCGACAATTGCATGAAGAATCTGCTTA
GGGTTAGGCGTTTTGCGCTGCTTCGCGATGTACGGGCCAGATATACGCGTTGACATTGATTATTGACTAG
TTATTAATAGTAATCAATTACGGGGTCATTAGTTCATAGCCCATATATGGAGTTCCGCGTTACATAACTT
ACGGTAAATGGCCCGCCTGGCTGACCGCCCAACGACCCCCGCCCATTGACGTCAATAATGACGTATGTTC
CCATAGTAACGCCAATAGGGACTTTCCATTGACGTCAATGGGTGGAGTATTTACGGTAAACTGCCCACTT
GGCAGTACATCAAGTGTATCATATGCCAAGTACGCCCCCTATTGACGTCAATGACGGTAAATGGCCCGCC
TGGCATTATGCCCAGTACATGACCTTATGGGACTTTCCTACTTGGCAGTACATCTACGTATTAGTCATCG
CTATTACCATGG
